Addgene plasmid #27271: GST-SEPT5 S327A
Depositing lab: Harish Pant. Depositing organization: National Institute of Neurological Disorders and Strokes (NINDS). Publication: Cyclin-dependent kinase 5 phosphorylation of human septin SEPT5 (hCDCrel-1) modulates exocytosis. Amin ND, Zheng YL, Kesavapany S, Kanungo J, Guszczynski T, Sihag RK, Rudrabhatla P, Albers W, Grant P, Pant HC. J Neurosci. 2008 Apr 2. 28(14):3631-43. 10.1523/JNEUROSCI.0453-08.2008 PubMed 18385322.
Backbone
  Vector backbone: pGEX6P-2
  Backbone manufacturer: GE Healthcare Life Sciences
  Backbone size w/o insert (bp): 4985
  Vector type: Bacterial Expression
Growth in bacteria
  Bacterial resistance: Ampicillin, 100 μg/mL
  Growth temperature: 37°C
  Growth strain: DH5alpha
  Copy number: Unknown
Gene/Insert
  Gene/Insert name: Septin 5 (alt name: SEPT5, hCDCrel-1)
  Species: H. sapiens (human)
  Mutation: S327A
  Entrez Gene: SEPTIN5 (a.k.a. CDCREL, CDCREL-1, CDCREL1, H5, HCDCREL-1, PNUTL1, SEPT5, Septin-5)
  Tag / fusion protein: GST (N terminal on insert)
  Cloning method: Restriction Enzyme; 5′ cloning site EcoRI (unknown if destroyed); 3′ cloning site SalI (unknown if destroyed)
  Sequencing primers: 5′ pGEX 5'; 3′ pGEX 3'
Terms and licenses: Academic/Nonprofit Terms; Industry Terms: Not Available to Industry
How to cite: GST-SEPT5 S327A was a gift from Harish Pant (Addgene plasmid # 27271 ; http://n2t.net/addgene:27271 ; RRID:Addgene_27271)
