[The description below was written by a language model from this plasmid's Addgene catalogue record.]
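Description:
GST-SEPT5 S327A is a bacterial expression plasmid built on the commercial pGEX6P-2 backbone (4985 bp without insert) and carries ampicillin resistance for selection in E. coli. The insert is human septin 5 (SEPT5, also known as hCDCrel-1 or CDCREL-1), cloned by restriction digestion between the EcoRI and SalI sites of the polylinker so that it is fused in frame to an N-terminal glutathione S-transferase (GST) tag. The record does not list the promoter or other backbone features. Vectors of the pGEX-6P series generally drive the GST fusion from an IPTG-inducible tac promoter, carry lacI for repression, and place a PreScission protease recognition site between GST and the cloned protein so the tag can be removed after glutathione affinity purification. The copy number is recorded as unknown, and no feature table accompanies the entry.

The defining feature of this construct is the S327A point mutation, which replaces serine 327 of septin 5 with a non-phosphorylatable alanine. The associated publication concerns phosphorylation of human SEPT5 by cyclin-dependent kinase 5 and its effect on exocytosis, so this plasmid most plausibly serves as a phospho-deficient mutant for producing recombinant GST-tagged protein. Likely applications include in vitro kinase assays or GST pull-down and binding experiments in comparison with the wild-type protein. The record itself does not spell out the specific experiments in which the mutant was used.
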