>Addgene plasmid #27271 | GST-SEPT5 S327A | addgene partial sequence | sequence record 33544 | 27271 with pGEX3
TCAGTCACGATGCGGCCGCTCGAGTCGACCTCGATCACTGGTCCTGCATCTGCTGCTTCATCCTCTGCAG
CATCTCCTGCATGCGCCTCAGTTCCTCATCCTTCATCCTGATAAGCTTCTCAGTCTCGGCGTCCGGGGTG
GGCAGCGGCAGGATCGGGATGGGTGCCTCCATGCGGCTGTCCTGGGTCAGTTTGCTGGTCATCTGCTGGA
TGCAGTGCGCGCGGTAGTTCTCGTAGTGCACGTCGCACGTCACGTCCTTGAGGTCGTGCATATGCGTGCG
GATGAGCATGTTGCGCAGCTTCACGAAGTCGCAATGCGCCTGGTTCTCCACCTCCACGATCCCCCAGGGG
TACAGTCGGCCCCGGACCCGCTGCCCCTTGGCCTCCACCACCGTGTTGCTGCCTATAACGGCGAAGGGCG
CGCTCTCCTTCAGTTCCCGGTCCTGCTGCTTGAAGTCCTCATCCTCGTCCGAGTCACACTCAGGGAACTG
GTATACATGGATCCCAAACTTGTCAATCTCCTCCCGGATCCGCTCCTTCAGCTTCCGGATCTCACTGGGG
ACAAGACAGTCAGCTTTGGCGATGAGAGGCACGATGTTGACCTTCTCATGCAATGCCTTCATGAAACCCA
CATCCACTGGCCGCAGCCCATGCCCGAAGGGGGAGATGAAGTATAGGCAGCAGTGCACTCGGTTGTCTTG
GATGTTCTTTCGGTTGAGGCCGCTCTCATCACGGAAGTACTGCTCAAACTGCTGGTCCACATAGTCGGTG
ATGGGCTTCCAGCACTCGGTGTTGTTGACAGCGTCCCCAAATCCCGGCGTGTCCACGATGGTGAGCTTCA
GCTTGACTCCCTTCTCCTCAATGTCCACCGTGTGTTTTAGAATCTCTACCGTCTGGCTGANGCGCTCCTC
ANCACTGANCANCTTCCGGTCCTGAATTTAG
