>Addgene plasmid #27271 | GST-SEPT5 S327A | addgene partial sequence | sequence record 33545 | 27271 with pGEX5
TCTCAATGGATCTGGAAGTTCTGTTCCGGGGCCCCTGGGATCCCCAGGAATTCGAACCATGAGCACAGGC
CTGCGGTACAAGAGCAAGCTGGCGACCCCAGAGGACAAGCAGGACATTGACAAGCAGTACGTGGGCTTCG
CCACACTGCCCAACCAGGTGCACCGCAAGTCGGTGAAGAAAGGCTTTGACTTCACACTCATGGTGGCTGG
TGAGTCAGGCCTGGGGAAGTCCACACTGGTCCACAGCCTCTTCCTGACAGACTTGTACAAGGACCGGAAG
CTGCTCAGTGCTGAGGAGCGCATCAGCCAGACGGTAGAGATTCTAAAACACACGGTGGACATTGAGGAGA
AGGGAGTCAAGCTGAAGCTCACCATCGTGGACACGCCGGGATTCGGGGACGCTGTCAACAACACCGAGTG
CTGGAAGCCCATCACCGACTATGTGGACCAGCAGTTTGAGCAGTACTTCCGTGATGAGAGCGGCCTCAAC
CGAAAGAACATCCAAGACAACCGAGTGCACTGCTGCCTATACTTCATCTCCCCCTTCGGGCATGGGCTGC
GGCCAGTGGATGTGGGTTTCATGAAGGCATTGCATGAGAAGGTCAACATCGTGCCTCTCATCGCCAAAGC
TGACTGTCTTGTCCCCAGTGAGATCCGGAAGCTGAAGGAGCGGATCCGGGAGGAGATTGACAAGTTTGGG
ATCCATGTATACCAGTTCCCTGAGTGTGACTCGGACGAGGATGAGGACTTCAAGCAGCAGGACCGGGAAC
TGAAGGAGAGCGCGCCCTTCGCCGTTATAGGCAGCAACACGGTGGTGGAGGCCAAGGGGCAGCGGGTCCG
GGGCCGACTGTACCCCTGGGGGATCGTGGAGGTGGAGAACCAGGCGCATTGCGACTTTCGTGAAGCTGCG
CAACATGCTCATCCGCACGC
